>Addgene plasmid #103856 | pVZ_PcoaT_SQE1_CAS1 | depositor full sequence | sequence record 196836 | pVZ_PcoaT_SQE1_CAS1 sequence 14126 bps
CTAGAGGATCTGTAATCCGGGCAGCGCAACGGAACATTCATCAGTGTAAAAATGGAATCAATAAAGCCCT
GCGCAGCGCGCAGGGTCAGCCTGAATACGCGTTTAATGACCAGCACAGTCGTGATGGCAAGGTCAGAATA
GCGCTGAGGTCTGCCTCGTGAAGAAGGTGTTGCTGACTCATACCAGGCCTGAATCGCCCCATCATCCAGC
CAGAAAGTGAGGGAGCCACGGTTGATGAGAGCTTTGTTGTAGGTGGACCAGTTGGTGATTTTGAACTTTT
GCTTTGCCACGGAACGGTCTGCGTTGTCGGGAAGATGCGTGATCTGATCCTTCAACTCAGCAAAAGTTCG
ATTTATTCAACAAAGCCGCCGTCCCGTCAAGTCAGCGTAATGCTCTGCCAGTGTTACAACCAATTAACCA
ATTCTGATTAGAAAAACTCATCGAGCATCAAATGAAACTGCAATTTATTCATATCAGGATTATCAATACC
ATATTTTTGAAAAAGCCGTTTCTGTAATGAAGGAGAAAACTCACCGAGGCAGTTCCATAGGATGGCAAGA
TCCTGGTATCGGTCTGCGATTCCGACTCGTCCAACATCAATACAACCTATTAATTTCCCCTCGTCAAAAA
TAAGGTTATCAAGTGAGAAATCACCATGAGTGACGACTGAATCCGGTGAGAATGGCAAAAGCTTATGCAT
TTCTTTCCAGACTTGTTCAACAGGCCAGCCATTACGCTCGTCATCAAAATCACTCGCATCAACCAAACCG
TTATTCATTCGTGATTGCGCCTGAGCGAGACGAAATACGCGATCGCTGTTAAAAGGACAATTACAAACAG
GAATCGAATGCAACCGGCGCAGGAACACTGCCAGCGCATCAACAATATTTTCACCTGAATCAGGATATTC
TTCTAATACCTGGAATGCTGTTTTCCCGGGGATCGCAGTGGTGAGTAACCATGCATCATCAGGAGTACGG
ATAAAATGCTTGATGGTCGGAAGAGGCATAAATTCCGTCAGCCAGTTTAGTCTGACCATCTCATCTGTAA
CATCATTGGCAACGCTACCTTTGCCATGTTTCAGAAACAACTCTGGCGCATCGGGCTTCCCATACAATCG
ATAGATTGTCGCACCTGATTGCCCGACATTATCGCGAGCCCATTTATACCCATATAAATCAGCATCCATG
TTGGAATTTAATCGCGGCCTCGAGCAAGACGTTTCCCGTTGAATATGGCTCATAACACCCCTTGTATTAC
TGTTTATGTAAGCAGACAGTTTTATTGTTCATGATGATATATTTTTATCTTGTGCAATGTAACATCAGAG
ATTTTGAGACACAACGTGGCTTTGTTGAATAAATCGAACTTTTGCTGAGTTGAAGGATCAGATCACGCAT
CTTCCCGACAACGCAGACCGTTCCGTGGCAAAGCAAAAGTTCAAAATCACCAACTGGTCCACCTACAACA
AAGCTCTCATCAACCGTGGCTCCCTCACTTTCTGGCTGGATGATGGGGCGATTCAGGCCTGGTATGAGTC
AGCAACACCTTCTTCACGAGGCAGACCTCAGCGCTATTCTGACCTTGCCATCACGACTGTGCTGGTCATT
AAACGCGTATTCAGGCTGACCCTGCGCGCTGCGCAGGGCTTTATTGATTCCATTTTTACACTGATGAATG
TTCCGTTGCGCTGCCCGGATTACAGCTGAAAGCGACCAGGTGCTCGGCGTGGCAAGACTCGCAGCGAACC
CGTAGAAAGCCATGCTCCAGCCGCCCGCATTGGAGAAATTCTTCAAATTCCCGTTGCACATAGCCCGGCA
ATTCCTTTCCCTGCTCTGCCATAAGCGCAGCGAATGCCGGGTAATACTCGTCAACGATCTGATAGAGAAG
GGTTTGCTCGGGTCGGTGGCTCTGGTAACGACCAGTATCCCGATCCCGGCTGGCCGTCCTGGCCGCCACA
TGAGGCATGTTCCGCGTCCTTGCAATACTGTGTTTACATACAGTCTATCGCTTAGCGGAAAGTTCTTTTA
CCCTCAGCCGAAATGCCTGCCGTTGCTAGACATTGCCAGCCAGTGCCCGTCACTCCCGTACTAACTGTCA
CGAACCCCTGCAATAACTGTCACGCCCCCCTGCAATAACTGTCACGAACCCCTGCAATAACTGTCACGCC
CCCAAACCTGCAAACCCAGCAGGGGCGGGGGCTGGCGGGGTGTTGGAAAAATCCATCCATGATTATCTAA
GAATAATCCACTAGGCGCGGTTATCAGCGCCCTTGTGGGGCGCTGCTGCCCTTGCCCAATATGCCCGGCC
AGAGGCCGGATAGCTGGTCTATTCGCTGCGCTAGGCTACACACCGCCCCACCGCTGCGCGGCAGGGGGAA
AGGCGGGCAAAGCCCGCTAAACCCCACACCAAACCCCGCAGAAATACGCTGGAGCGCTTTTAGCCGCTTT
AGCGGCCTTTCCCCCTACCCGAAGGGTGGGGGCGCGTGTGCAGCCCCGCAGGGCCTGTCTCGGTCGATCA
TTCAGCCCGGCTCATCCTTCTGGCGTGGCGGCAGACCGAACAAGGCGCGGTCGTGGTCGCGTTCAAGGTA
CGCATCCATTGCCGCCATGAGCCGATCCTCCGGCCACTCGCTGCTGTTCACCTTGGCCAAAATCATGGCC
CCCACCAGCACCTTGCGCCTTGTTTCGTTCTTGCGCTCTTGCTGCTGTTCCCTTGCCCGCACCCGCTGAA
TTTCGGCATTGATTCGCGCTCGTTGTTCTTCGAGCTTGGCCAGCCGATCCGCCGCCTTGTTGCTCCCCTT
AACCATCTTGACACCCCATTGTTAATGTGCTGTCTCGTAGGCTATCATGGAGGCACAGCGGCGGCAATCC
CGACCCTACTTTGTAGGGGAGGGCGCACTTACCGGTTTCTCTTCGAGAAACTGGCCTAACGGCCACCCTT
CGGGCGGTGCGCTCTCCGAGGGCCATTGCATGGAGCCGAAAAGCAAAAGCAACAGCGAGGCAGCATGGCG
ATTTATCACCTTACGGCGAAAACCGGCAGCAGGTCGGGCGGCCAATCGGCCAGGGCCAAGGCCGACTACA
TCCAGCGCGAAGGCAAGTATGCCCGCGACATGGATGAAGTCTTGCACGCCGAATCCGGGCACATGCCGGA
GTTCGTCGAGCGGCCCGCCGACTACTGGGATGCTGCCGACCTGTATGAACGCGCCAATGGGCGGCTGTTC
AAGGAGGTCGAATTTGCCCTGCCGGTCGAGCTGACCCTCGACCAGCAGAAGGCGCTGGCGTCCGAGTTCG
CCCAGCACCTGACCGGTGCCGAGCGCCTGCCGTATACGCTGGCCATCCATGCCGGTGGCGGCGAGAACCC
GCACTGCCACCTGATGATCTCCGAGCGGATCAATGACGGCATCGAGCGGCCCGCCGCTCAGTGGTTCAAG
CGGTACAACGGCAAGACCCCGGAGAAGGGCGGGGCACAGAAGACCGAAGCGCTCAAGCCCAAGGCATGGC
TTGAGCAGACCCGCGAGGCATGGGCCGACCATGCCAACCGGGCATTAGAGCGGGCTGGCCACGACGCCCG
CATTGACCACAGAACACTTGAGGCGCAGGGCATCGAGCGCCTGCCCGGTGTTCACCTGGGGCCGAACGTG
GTGGAGATGGAAGGCCGGGGCATCCGCACCGACCGGGCAGACGTGGCCCTGAACATCGACACCGCCAACG
CCCAGATCATCGACTTACAGGAATACCGGGAGGCAATAGACCATGAACGCAATCGACAGAGTGAAGAAAT
CCAGAGGCATCAACGAGTTAGCGGAGCAGATCGAACCGCTGGCCCAGAGCATGGCGACACTGGCCGACGA
AGCCCGGCAGGTCATGAGCCAGACCCAGCAGGCCAGCGAGGCGCAGGCGGCGGAGTGGCTGAAAGCCCAG
CGCCAGACAGGGGCGGCATGGGTGGAGCTGGCCAAAGAGTTGCGGGAGGTAGCCGCCGAGGTGAGCAGCG
CCGCGCAGAGCGCCCGGAGCGCGTCGCGGGGGTGGCACTGGAAGCTATGGCTAACCGTGATGCTGGCTTC
CATGATGCCTACGGTGGTGCTGCTGATCGCATCGTTGCTCTTGCTCGACCTGACGCCACTGACAACCGAG
GACGGCTCGATCTGGCTGCGCTTGGTGGCCCGATGAAGAACGACAGGACTTTGCAGGCCATAGGCCGACA
GCTCAAGGCCATGGGCTGTGAGCGCTTCGATATCGGCGTCAGGGACGCCACCACCGGCCAGATGATGAAC
CGGGAATGGTCAGCCGCCGAAGTGCTCCAGAACACGCCATGGCTCAAGCGGATGAATGCCCAGGGCAATG
ACGTGTATATCAGGCCCGCCGAGCAGGAGCGGCATGGTCTGGTGCTGGTGGACGACCTCAGCGAGTTTGA
CCTGGATGACATGAAAGCCGAGGGCCGGGAGCCTGCCCTGGTAGTGGAAACCAGCCCGAAGAACTATCAG
GCATGGGTCAAGGTGGCCGACGCCGCAGGCGGTGAACTTCGGGGGCAGATTGCCCGGACGCTGGCCAGCG
AGTACGACGCCGACCCGGCCAGCGCCGACAGCCGCCACTATGGCCGCTTGGCGGGCTTCACCAACCGCAA
GGACAAGCACACCACCCGCGCCGGTTATCAGCCGTGGGTGCTGCTGCGTGAATCCAAGGGCAAGACCGCC
ACCGCTGGCCCGGCGCTGGTGCAGCAGGCTGGCCAGCAGATCGAGCAGGCCCAGCGGCAGCAGGAGAAGG
CCCGCAGGCTGGCCAGCCTCGAACTGCCCGAGCGGCAGCTTAGCCGCCACCGGCGCACGGCGCTGGACGA
GTACCGCAGCGAGATGGCCGGGCTGGTCAAGCGCTTCGGTGATGACCTCAGCAAGTGCGACTTTATCGCC
GCGCAGAAGCTGGCCAGCCGGGGCCGCAGTGCCGAGGAAATCGGCAAGGCCATGGCCGAGGCCAGCCCAG
CGCTGGCAGAGCGCAAGCCCGGCCACGAAGCGGATTACATCGAGCGCACCGTCAGCAAGGTCATGGGTCT
GCCCAGCGTCCAGCTTGCGCGGGCCGAGCTGGCACGGGCACCGGCACCCCGCCAGCGAGGCATGGACAGG
GGCGGGCCAGATTTCAGCATGTAGTGCTTGCGTTGGTACTCACGCCTGTTATACTATGAGTACTCACGCA
CAGAAGGGGGTTTTATGGAATACGAAAAAAGCGCTTCAGGGTCGGTCTACCTGATCAAAAGTGACAAGGG
CTATTGGTTGCCCGGTGGCTTTGGTTATACGTCAAACAAGGCCGAGGCTGGCCGCTTTTCAGTCGCTGAT
ATGGCCAGCCTTAACCTTGACGGCTGCACCTTGTCCTTGTTCCGCGAAGACAAGCCTTTCGGCCCCGGCA
AGTTTCTCGGTGACTGATATGAAAGACCAAAAGGACAAGCAGACCGGCGACCTGCTGGCCAGCCCTGACG
CTGTACGCCAAGCGCGATATGCCGAGCGCATGAAGGCCAAAGGGATGCGTCAGCGCAAGTTCTGGCTGAC
CGACGACGAATACGAGGCGCTGCGCGAGTGCCTGGAAGAACTCAGAGCGGCGCAGGGCGGGGGTAGTGAC
CCCGCCAGCGCCTAACCACCAACTGCCTGCAAAGGAGGCAATCAATGGCTACCCATAAGCCTATCAATAT
TCTGGAGGCGTTCGCAGCAGCGCCGCCACCGCTGGACTACGTTTTGCCCAACATGGTGGCCGGTACGGTC
GGGGCGCTGGTGTCGCCCGGTGGTGCCGGTAAATCCATGCTGGCCCTGCAACTGGCCGCACAGATTGCAG
GCGGGCCGGATCTGCTGGAGGTGGGCGAACTGCCCACCGGCCCGGTGATCTACCTGCCCGCCGAAGACCC
GCCCACCGCCATTCATCACCGCCTGCACGCCCTTGGGGCGCACCTCAGCGCCGAGGAACGGCAAGCCGTG
GCTGACGGCCTGCTGATCCAGCCGCTGATCGGCAGCCTGCCCAACATCATGGCCCCGGAGTGGTTCGACG
GCCTCAAGCGCGCCGCCGAGGGCCGCCGCCTGATGGTGCTGGACACGCTGCGCCGGTTCCACATCGAGGA
AGAAAACGCCAGCGGCCCCATGGCCCAGGTCATCGGTCGCATGGAGGCCATCGCCGCCGATACCGGGTGC
TCTATCGTGTTCCTGCACCATGCCAGCAAGGGCGCGGCCATGATGGGCGCAGGCGACCAGCAGCAGGCCA
GCCGGGGCAGCTCGGTACTGGTCGATAACATCCGCTGGCAGTCCTACCTGTCGAGCATGACCAGCGCCGA
GGCCGAGGAATGGGGTGTGGACGACGACCAGCGCCGGTTCTTCGTCCGCTTCGGTGTGAGCAAGGCCAAC
TATGGCGCACCGTTCGCTGATCGGTGGTTCAGGCGGCATGACGGCGGGGTGCTCAAGCCCGCCGTGCTGG
AGAGGCAGCGCAAGAGCAAGGGGGTGCCCCGTGGTGAAGCCTAAGAACAAGCACAGCCTCAGCCACGTCC
GGCACGACCCGGCGCACTGTCTGGCCCCCGGCCTGTTCCGTGCCCTCAAGCGGGGCGAGCGCAAGCGCAG
CAAGCTGGACGTGACGTATGACTACGGCGACGGCAAGCGGATCGAGTTCAGCGGCCCGGAGCCGCTGGGC
GCTGATGATCTGCGCATCCTGCAAGGGCTGGTGGCCATGGCTGGGCCTAATGGCCTAGTGCTTGGCCCGG
AACCCAAGACCGAAGGCGGACGGCAGCTCCGGCTGTTCCTGGAACCCAAGTGGGAGGCCGTCACCGCTGA
ATGCCATGTGGTCAAAGGTAGCTATCGGGCGCTGGCAAAGGAAATCGGGGCAGAGGTCGATAGTGGTGGG
GCGCTCAAGCACATACAGGACTGCATCGAGCGCCTTTGGAAGGTATCCATCATCGCCCAGAATGGCCGCA
AGCGGCAGGGGTTTCGGCTGCTGTCGGAGTACGCCAGCGACGAGGCGGACGGGCGCCTGTACGTGGCCCT
GAACCCCTTGATCGCGCAGGCCGTCATGGGTGGCGGCCAGCATGTGCGCATCAGCATGGACGAGGTGCGG
GCGCTGGACAGCGAAACCGCCCGCCTGCTGCACCAGCGGCTGTGTGGCTGGATCGACCCCGGCAAAACCG
GCAAGGCTTCCATAGATACCTTGTGCGGCTATGTCTGGCCGTCAGAGGCCAGTGGTTCGACCATGCGCAA
GCGCCGCCAGCGGGTGCGCGAGGCGTTGCCGGAGCTGGTCGCGCTGGGCTGGACGGTAACCGAGTTCGCG
GCGGGCAAGTACGACATCACCCGGCCCAAGGCGGCAGGCTGACCCCCCCCACTCTATTGTAAACAAGACA
TTTTTATCTTTTATATTCAATGGCTTATTTTCCTGCTAATTGGTAATACCATGAAAAATACCATGCTCAG
AAAAGGCTTAACAATATTTTGAAAAATTGCCTACTGAGCGCTGCCGCACAGCTCCATAGGCCGCTTTCCT
GGCTTTGCTTCCAGATGTATGCTCTTCTGCTCCTGCATGAATTCGCGGCCGCTTCTAGAGACTAAAGACA
AGTGAGATAGCAGTGGCAATCTGGCTTTGCAATCAATGTTTCCACTAAAGCGTTTAGCGTTACTGCGGCT
AGAAGTCCTCCACCGAGGCTCCCCTGAATGGTGATATGGGGAATGGGACTGGTCATCAGTCGTCGTTTTG
CCCCCGGAGCATGACTAAAACCGATCGGCATTCCGATCACAAGAGCCGGCTGAATATGTTGTTGCTCTAT
CAGCTTACAGGCAGTGAGTAAAACAGAAGGGGCATAGCCGATCGCCAGCACACATCCTTGGGGAATCTGT
TGTAACCGCTGTTGCCAATGGTCATGGTGCCAAAAAGCTTGCTCGGCTTCCCTAAGCCCTGTGATGTGAG
GGTCGTCAATCAGCGTTTTAACCGTACATCCTAAATGAGCTAACCGAGTTTGATCAAGAGCCGCAGCCAC
AACCGGAACATCGGTGACGACTGGACACCCTGCTTTCAGTGCATCTCGTGCCGAGGCGATCGCTCCCTGA
CTCAATCGAACGGCGTTTACCAAGCTAACATCACCACAGGCCAGCACTAATTGATGTAGTAAGTGAATGG
TAATTTCAGAGTAAGCCGATAAATCCGGTAGCAGGTGTTTGAGGGATTCCTGAAAGGCTTCTGGATGAGT
TGTTGTCTCCGCATCTAGGTTCGTCCACAACTGATCGAGTTTTCCTAACCCCTCCTGGACATCCACATCA
AGCTGTTTCAGTTGGGCCAGAGCTTCCGCTTGGGTAATCTGGCAACTCTGGTCGCGTCCCAGTAATCCTT
CTAAAGCAGATGCGGTTTGGCGGAGTCGAGTAATCTGCTGAATCACAGCCTGATATTGCTGTTGCAACTG
CACCATTAGGGTGGGATCAAGGCTCTCTTCAGAATGGCTATCCAGCAGTTGCCGAATATGAGACAACTGA
AAGCCCTGCTGTTTGAGGGCAATGACTCGTTGGAGCCGTTGTACGTCCTGCTGAGTATAAAGGCGGTAGT
TGCCCTCTGAGCGTTGAACGGGGGGAAGCAATCCCAGGGTGTGGTAATGGCGCACCATGCGAGGCGTAAC
GCCACCTCCCACTGCATCTGTGAGTTCTTTAATCGTTAAGTGATTAGTCTTCATCCCTTTAGTTTACTCA
AAACCTTGACATTGACACTAATGTTAAGGTTTAGGCTGAGAAGGTAAAAATCCAAGTTAAAAAGCATGGC
TAGCCAGCTGTGGAACTGGATCCTGCCGCTGCTGATCAGCAGCCTGCTGATCAGCTTCGTGGCGTTCTAT
GGCTTCTTCGTGAAACCGAAACGCAACGGCCTGCGCCATGATCGCAAAACCGTGAGCACCGTGACCAGCG
ATGTGGGCAGCGTGAACATCACCGGCGATACCGTGGCGGATGTGATCGTGGTGGGCGCGGGCGTGGCGGG
CAGCGCGCTGGCGTATACCCTGGGCAAAGATAAACGCCGCGTGCATGTGATCGAACGCGATCTGAGCGAA
CCGGATCGCATCGTGGGCGAACTGCTGCAGCCGGGCGGCTATCTGAAACTGCTGGAACTGGGCATCGAAG
ATTGCGTGGAAGAAATCGATGCGCAGCGCGTGTATGGCTATGCGCTGTTCAAAAACGGCAAACGCATCCG
CCTGGCGTATCCGCTGGAAAAATTCCATGAAGATGTGAGCGGCCGCAGCTTCCATAACGGCCGCTTCATC
CAGCGCATGCGCGAAAAAGCGGCGAGCCTGCCGAACGTGCAGCTGGAACAGGGCACCGTGCTGAGCCTGC
TGGAAGAAAACGGCACCATCAAAGGCGTGCGCTATAAAAACAAAGCGGGCGAAGAACAGACCGCGTTCGC
GGCGCTGACCATCGTGTGCGATGGCTGCTTCAGCAACCTGCGCCGCAGCCTGTGCAACCCGCAGGTGGAA
GTGCCGAGCTGCTTCGTGGGCCTGGTGCTGGAAAACTGCAACCTGCCGTATGCGAACCATGGCCATGTGG
TGCTGGCGGATCCGAGCCCGATCCTGATGTATCCGATCAGCAGCACCGAAGTGCGCTGCCTGGTGGATGT
GCCGGGCCAGAAAGTGCCGAGCATCGCGAACGGCGAAATGAAAAACTATCTGAAAACCGTGGTGGCGCCG
CAGATGCCGCATGAAGTGTATGATAGCTTCATCGCGGCGGTGGATAAAGGCAACATCAAAAGCATGCCGA
ACCGCAGCATGCCGGCGAGCCCGTATCCGACCCCGGGCGCGCTGCTGATGGGCGATGCGTTCAACATGCG
CCATCCGCTGACCGGCGGCGGCATGACCGTGGCGCTGGCGGATATCGTGGTGCTGCGCAACCTGCTGCGC
CCGCTGCGCGATCTGAGCGATGGCGCGAGCCTGTGCAAATATCTGGAGAGCTTCTATACCCTGCGCAAAC
CGGTGGCGGCGACCATCAACACCCTGGCGAACGCGCTGTATCAGGTGTTCTGCAGCAGCGAAAACGAAGC
GCGCAACGAAATGCGCGAAGCGTGCTTCGATTATCTGGGCCTGGGCGGCATGTGCACCAGCGGCCCGGTG
AGCCTGCTGAGCGGCCTGAACCCGCGCCCGCTGACCCTGGTGTGCCATTTCTTCGCGGTGGCGGTGTATG
GCGTGATCCGCCTGCTGATCCCGTTCCCGAGCCCGAAACGCATCTGGCTGGGCGCGAAACTGATCAGCGG
CGCGAGCGGCATCATCTTCCCGATCATCAAAGCGGAAGGCGTGCGCCAGATGTTCTTCCCGGCGACCGTG
CCGGCGTATTATTATAAAGCGCCGACCGTGGGCGAAACCAAATGCAGCTAAACGCGTAAAAGAGGAGAAA
TACTAGATGTGGAAACTGAAAATCGCGGAAGGCGGCAGCCCGTGGCTGCGCACCACCAACAACCATGTGG
GCCGCCAGTTCTGGGAGTTCGATCCGAACCTGGGCACCCCGGAAGATCTGGCGGCGGTGGAAGAAGCGCG
CAAGAGCTTCAGCGATAACCGCTTCGTGCAGAAACATAGCGCGGATCTGCTGATGCGCCTGCAGTTCAGC
CGCGAAAACCTGATCAGCCCGGTGCTGCCGCAGGTGAAAATCGAAGATACCGATGATGTGACCGAAGAAA
TGGTGGAAACCACCCTGAAACGCGGCCTGGATTTCTATAGCACCATCCAGGCGCATGATGGCCATTGGCC
GGGCGATTATGGCGGCCCGATGTTCCTGCTGCCGGGCCTGATCATCACCCTGAGCATCACCGGCGCGCTG
AACACCGTGCTGAGCGAACAGCATAAACAGGAAATGCGCCGCTATCTGTATAACCATCAGAACGAAGATG
GCGGCTGGGGCCTGCATATCGAAGGCCCGAGCACCATGTTCGGCAGCGTGCTGAACTATGTGACCCTGCG
CCTGCTGGGCGAAGGCCCGAACGATGGCGATGGCGATATGGAAAAAGGCCGCGATTGGATCCTGAACCAT
GGCGGCGCGACCAACATCACCAGCTGGGGCAAAATGTGGCTGAGCGTGCTGGGCGCGTTCGAATGGAGCG
GCAACAACCCGCTGCCGCCGGAAATCTGGCTGCTGCCGTATTTCCTGCCGATCCATCCGGGCCGCATGTG
GTGCCATTGCCGCATGGTGTATCTGCCGATGAGCTATCTGTATGGCAAACGCTTCGTGGGCCCGATCACC
AGCACCGTGCTGAGCCTGCGCAAAGAACTGTTCACCGTGCCGTATCATGAAGTGAACTGGAACGAAGCGC
GCAACCTGTGCGCGAAAGAAGATCTGTATTATCCGCATCCGCTGGTGCAGGATATCCTGTGGGCGAGCCT
GCATAAAATCGTGGAACCGGTGCTGATGCGCTGGCCGGGCGCGAACCTGCGCGAAAAAGCGATCCGCACC
GCGATCGAACATATCCATTATGAAGATGAAAACACCCGCTATATCTGCATCGGCCCGGTGAACAAAGTGC
TGAACATGCTGTGCTGCTGGGTGGAAGATCCGAACAGCGAAGCGTTCAAACTGCATCTGCCGCGCATCCA
TGATTTCCTGTGGCTGGCGGAAGATGGCATGAAAATGCAGGGCTATAACGGCAGCCAGCTGTGGGATACC
GGCTTCGCGATCCAGGCGATCCTGGCGACCAACCTGGTGGAAGAATATGGCCCGGTGCTGGAAAAAGCGC
ATAGCTTCGTGAAAAACAGCCAGGTGCTGGAAGATTGCCCGGGCGATCTGAACTATTGGTATCGCCATAT
CAGCAAAGGCGCGTGGCCGTTCAGCACCGCGGATCATGGCTGGCCGATCAGCGATTGCACCGCGGAAGGC
CTGAAAGCGGCGCTGCTGCTGAGCAAAGTGCCGAAAGCGATCGTGGGCGAACCGATCGATGCGAAACGCC
TGTATGAAGCGGTGAACGTGATCATCAGCCTGCAGAACGCGGATGGCGGCCTGGCGACCTATGAACTGAC
CCGCAGCTATCCGTGGCTGGAACTGATCAACCCGGCGGAAACCTTCGGCGATATCGTGATCGATTATCCG
TATGTGGAATGCACCAGCGCGGCGATCCAGGCGCTGATCAGCTTCCGCAAACTGTATCCGGGCCATCGCA
AAAAAGAAGTGGATGAATGCATCGAAAAAGCGGTGAAATTCATCGAAAGCATCCAGGCGGCGGATGGCAG
CTGGTATGGCAGCTGGGCGGTGTGCTTCACCTATGGCACCTGGTTCGGCGTGAAAGGCCTGGTGGCGGTG
GGCAAAACCCTGAAAAACAGCCCGCATGTGGCGAAAGCGTGCGAGTTCCTGCTGAGCAAACAGCAGCCGA
GCGGCGGCTGGGGCGAAAGCTATCTGAGCTGCCAGGATAAAGTGTATAGCAACCTGGATGGCAACCGCAG
CCATGTGGTGAACACCGCGTGGGCGATGCTGGCGCTGATCGGCGCGGGCCAGGCGGAAGTGGATCGCAAA
CCGCTGCATCGCGCGGCGCGCTATCTGATCAACGCGCAGATGGAAAACGGCGATTTCCCGCAGCAGGAAA
TCATGGGCGTGTTCAACCGCAACTGCATGATCACCTATGCGGCGTATCGCAACATCTTCCCGATCTGGGC
GCTGGGCGAATATCGCTGCCAGGTGCTGCTGCAGCAGGGCGAATAAAAGCTTGCGGCCGCACTCGAGCAC
CACCACCACCACCACTGAGATCCGGCTGCTAACAAAGCCCGAAAGGAAGCTGAGTTGGCTGCTGCCACCG
CTGAGCAATAACTAGCATAACCCCTTGGGGCCTCTAAACGGGTCTTGAGGGGTTTTTTGCTGAAAGGAGG
AACTATATCCGGATTGGCGACTAGTAGCGGCCGCTGCAGTCGACTCTAGAGCTTGAGTTAAGCCGCGCCG
CGAAGCGGCGTCGGCTTGAACGAATTGTTAGACATTATTTGCCGACTACCTTGGTGATCTCGCCTTTCAC
GTAGTGGACAAATTCTTCCAACTGATCTGCGCGCGAGGCCAAGCGATCTTCTTCTTGTCCAAGATAAGCC
TGTCTAGCTTCAAGTATGACGGGCTGATACTGGGCCGGCAGGCGCTCCATTGCCCAGTCGGCAGCGACAT
CCTTCGGCGCGATTTTGCCGGTTACTGCGCTGTACCAAATGCGGGACAACGTAAGCACTACATTTCGCTC
ATCGCCAGCCCAGTCGGGCGGCGAGTTCCATAGCGTTAAGGTTTCATTTAGCGCCTCAAATAGATCCTGT
TCAGGAACCGGATCAAAGAGTTCCTCCGCCGCTGGACCTACCAAGGCAACGCTATGTTCTCTTGCTTTTG
TCAGCAAGATAGCCAGATCAATGTCGATCGTGGCTGGCTCGAAGATACCTGCAAGAATGTCATTGCGCTG
CCATTCTCCAAATTGCAGTTCGCGCTTAGCTGGATAACGCCACGGAATGATGTCGTCGTGCACAACAATG
GTGACTTCTACAGCGCGGAGAATCTCGCTCTCTCCAGGGGAAGCCGAAGTTTCCAAAAGGTCGTTGATCA
AAGCTCGCCGCGTTGTTTCATCAAGCCTTACGGTCACCGTAACCAGCAAATCAATATCACTGTGTGGCTT
CAGGCCGCCATCCACTGCGGAGCCGTACAAATGTACGGCCAGCAACGTCGGTTCGAGATGGCGCTCGATG
ACGCCAACTACCTCTGATAGTTGAGTCGATACTTCGGCGATCACCGCTTCCCTCATGATGTTTAACTTTG
TTTTAGGGCGACTGCCCTGCTGCGTAACATCGTTGCTGCTCCATAACATCAAACATCGACCCACGGCGTA
ACGCGCTTGCTGCTTGGATGCCCGAGGCATAGACTGTACCCCAAAAAAACAGTCATAACAAGCCATGAAA
ACCGCCACTGCGCCGTTACCACCGCTGCGTTCGGTCAAGGTTCTGGACCAGTTGCGTGAGCGCATACGCT
ACTTGCATTACAGCTTACGAACCGAACAGGCTTATGTCCACTGGGTTCGTGCCTTCATCCGTTTCCACGG
TGTGCGTCACCCGGCAACCTTGGGCAGCAGCGAAGTCGAGGCATTTCTGTCCTGGCTGGCGAACGAGCGC
AAGGTTTCGGTCTCCACGCATCGTCAGGCATTGGCGGCCTTGCTGTTCTTCTAGAT
Features (pLannotate 1.2.2; 22 found; start..end, strand, type, name):
    428..1243    -  CDS            KanR: aminoglycoside phosphotransferase; aph(3')-Ia; confers resistance to kanamycin in bacteria or G418 (Geneticin®) in eukaryotes
   1428..1706    +  CDS            TRA2_ECOLX (fragment): Protein predicted: Swiss-Prot protein existence level 4. Required for transposition of transposon Tn903. From Escherichia coli.
   2101..2495    -  rep_origin     RSF1010 oriV: replication origin of the broad-host-range plasmid RSF1010; requires the RSF1010 RepA/B/C proteins for replication (Scholz et al., 1989)
   2525..2806    -  CDS            mobC: MOBC_ECOLX - Protein predicted: Swiss-Prot protein existence level 4. This protein is essential to promote the specific transfer of the plasmid in the presence of conjugative plasmids. From Escherichia coli.
   2837..2924    +  oriT           RSF1010 oriT: origin of transfer of the broad-host-range plasmid RSF1010 (Scholz et al., 1989)
   3753..4163    +  CDS            mobB: MOBB2_ECOLX - Protein predicted: Swiss-Prot protein existence level 4. This protein is essential to promote the specific transfer of the plasmid in the presence of conjugative plasmids. From Escherichia coli.
   4163..5134    +  CDS            RSF1010 RepB: replication protein B of the broad-host-range plasmid RSF1010 (Scholz et al., 1989); repB
   5577..5651    +  ncRNA          Plasmid R1162: Accession: RF00043 - R1162-like plasmid antisense RNA
   5645..6484    +  CDS            RSF1010 RepA: replication protein A of the broad-host-range plasmid RSF1010 (Scholz et al., 1989); repA
   6471..7322    +  CDS            RSF1010 RepC: replication protein C of the broad-host-range plasmid RSF1010 (Scholz et al., 1989); repC
   7529..7550    +  misc_feature   BioBrick prefix: BioBrick prefix for parts that do not start with "ATG"
   8746..10338   +  CDS            SQE1: ERG14_ARATH - Also known as DRY2, XF1. Experimental evidence at protein level: Swiss-Prot protein existence level 1. Catalyzes the stereospecific oxidation of squalene to (S)- 2,3-epoxysqualene, and is considered to be a rate-limiting enzyme in steroid biosynthesis. Can produce not only oxidosqualene, but also 2,3:22,23-dioxidosqualene. Main squalene epoxidase in the root. Sqe1 mutants may show defects in membrane lipid rafts, impairing the correct localization of RHD2 NADPH oxidase and the proper polarized production of ROS. From Arabidopsis thaliana (Mouse-ear cress).
  10367..12643   +  CDS            CAS1: CAS1_ARATH - Also known as CYC. Experimental evidence at protein level: Swiss-Prot protein existence level 1. Converts oxidosqualene to cycloartenol and 1% parkeol. Involved in plastid biogenesis. Essential for the male gametophyte function. From Arabidopsis thaliana (Mouse-ear cress).
  12668..12685   +  CDS            9xHis (fragment): 9xHis affinity tag
  12695..12744   +  CDS            SET1 (fragment): solubility-enhancement tag derived from T7 phage gene 10B
  12752..12799   +  terminator     T7 terminator: transcription terminator for bacteriophage T7 RNA polymerase
  12830..12849   +  misc_feature   BioBrick suffix: universal suffix for all parts
  12915..13706   -  CDS            SmR: aminoglycoside adenylyltransferase (Murphy, 1985); aadA; confers resistance to spectinomycin and streptomycin
  13713..13769   -  CDS            GmR (fragment): gentamycin acetyltransferase; aacC1; confers resistance to gentamycin
  13945..13968   -  promoter       Pc promoter (fragment): intI1 (promoter lies within the coding sequence); class 1 integron promoter
  13948..4       -  CDS            YPR2_ECOLX (fragment) (across the origin): Protein predicted: Swiss-Prot protein existence level 4. From Escherichia coli.
  14117..287     -  CDS            TRA2_ECOLX (fragment) (across the origin): Protein predicted: Swiss-Prot protein existence level 4. Required for transposition of transposon Tn903. From Escherichia coli.
