>Addgene plasmid #103856 | pVZ_PcoaT_SQE1_CAS1 | addgene full sequence | sequence record 202299 | Addgene NGS Result
CTAGAGGATCTGTAATCCGGGCAGCGCAACGGAACATTCATCAGTGTAAAAATGGAATCAATAAAGCCCT
GCGCAGCGCGCAGGGTCAGCCTGAATACGCGTTTAATGACCAGCACAGTCGTGATGGCAAGGTCAGAATA
GCGCTGAGGTCTGCCTCGTGAAGAAGGTGTTGCTGACTCATACCAGGCCTGAATCGCCCCATCATCCAGC
CAGAAAGTGAGGGAGCCACGGTTGATGAGAGCTTTGTTGTAGGTGGACCAGTTGGTGATTTTGAACTTTT
GCTTTGCCACGGAACGGTCTGCGTTGTCGGGAAGATGCGTGATCTGATCCTTCAACTCAGCAAAAGTTCG
ATTTATTCAACAAAGCCGCCGTCCCGTCAAGTCAGCGTAATGCTCTGCCAGTGTTACAACCAATTAACCA
ATTCTGATTAGAAAAACTCATCGAGCATCAAATGAAACTGCAATTTATTCATATCAGGATTATCAATACC
ATATTTTTGAAAAAGCCGTTTCTGTAATGAAGGAGAAAACTCACCGAGGCAGTTCCATAGGATGGCAAGA
TCCTGGTATCGGTCTGCGATTCCGACTCGTCCAACATCAATACAACCTATTAATTTCCCCTCGTCAAAAA
TAAGGTTATCAAGTGAGAAATCACCATGAGTGACGACTGAATCCGGTGAGAATGGCAAAAGCTTATGCAT
TTCTTTCCAGACTTGTTCAACAGGCCAGCCATTACGCTCGTCATCAAAATCACTCGCATCAACCAAACCT
TTATTCATTCGTGATTGCGCCTGAGCGAGACGAAATACGCGATCGCTGTTAAAAGGACAATTACAAACAG
GAATCGAATGCAACCGGCGCAGGAACACTGCCAGCGCATCAACAATATTTTCACCTGAATCAGGATATTC
TTCTAATACCTGGAATGCTGTTTTCCCGGGGATCGCAGTGGTGAGTAACCATGCATCATCAGGAGTACGG
ATAAAATGCTTGATGGTCGGAAGAGGCATAAATTCCGTCAGCCAGTTTAGTCTGACCATCTCATCTGTAA
CATCATTGGCAACGCTACCTTTGCCATGTTTCAGAAACAACTCTGGCGCATCGGGCTTCCCATACAATCG
ATAGATTGTCGCACCTGATTGCCCGACATTATCGCGAGCCCATTTATACCCATATAAATCAGCATCCATG
TTGGAATTTAATCGCGGCCTCGAGCAAGACGTTTCCCGTTGAATATGGCTCATAACACCCCTTGTATTAC
TGTTTATGTAAGCAGACAGTTTTATTGTTCATGATGATATATTTTTATCTTGTGCAATGTAACATCAGAG
ATTTTGAGACACAACGTGGCTTTGTTGAATAAATCGAACTTTTGCTGAGTTGAAGGATCAGATCACGCAT
CTTCCCGACAACGCAGACCGTTCCGTGGCAAAGCAAAAGTTCAAAATCACCAACTGGTCCACCTACAACA
AAGCTCTCATCAACCGTGGCTCCCTCACTTTCTGGCTGGATGATGGGGCGATTCAGGCCTGGTATGAGTC
AGCAACACCTTCTTCACGAGGCAGACCTCAGCGCTATTCTGACCTTGCCATCACGACTGTGCTGGTCATT
AAACGCGTATTCAGGCTGACCCTGCGCGCTGCGCAGGGCTTTATTGATTCCATTTTTACACTGATGAATG
TTCCGTTGCGCTGCCCGGATTACAGCTGAAAGCGACCAGGTGCTCGGCGTGGCAAGACTCGCAGCGAACC
CGTAGAAAGCCATGCTCCAGCCGCCCGCATTGGAGAAATTCTTCAAATTCCCGTTGCACATAGCCCGGCA
ATTCCTTTCCCTGCTCTGCCATAAGCGCAGCGAATGCCGGGTAATACTCGTCAACGATCTGATAGAGAAG
GGTTTGCTCGGGTCGGTGGCTCTGGTAACGACCAGTATCCCGATCCCGGCTGGCCGTCCTGGCCGCCACA
TGAGGCATGTTCCGCGTCCTTGCAATACTGTGTTTACATACAGTCTATCGCTTAGCGGAAAGTTCTTTTA
CCCTCAGCCGAAATGCCTGCCGTTGCTAGACATTGCCAGCCAGTGCCCGTCACTCCCGTACTAACTGTCA
CGAACCCCTGCAATAACTGTCACGCCCCCCTGCAATAACTGTCACGAACCCCTGCAATAACTGTCACGCC
CCCAAACCTGCAAACCCAGCAGGGGCGGGGGCTGGCGGGGTGTTGGAAAAATCCATCCATGATTATCTAA
GAATAATCCACTAGGCGCGGTTATCAGCGCCCTTGTGGGGCGCTGCTGCCCTTGCCCAATATGCCCGGCC
AGAGGCCGGATAGCTGGTCTATTCGCTGCGCTAGGCTACACACCGCCCCACCGCTGCGCGGCAGGGGGAA
AGGCGGGCAAAGCCCGCTAAACCCCACACCAAACCCCGCAGAAATACGCTGGAGCGCTTTTAGCCGCTTT
AGCGGCCTTTCCCCCTACCCGAAGGGTGGGGGCGCGTGTGCAGCCCCGCAGGGCCTGTCTCGGTCGATCA
TTCAGCCCGGCTCATCCTTCTGGCGTGGCGGCAGACCGAACAAGGCGCGGTCGTGGTCGCGTTCAAGGTA
CGCATCCATTGCCGCCATGAGCCGATCCTCCGGCCACTCGCTGCTGTTCACCTTGGCCAAAATCATGGCC
CCCACCAGCACCTTGCGCCTTGTTTCGTTCTTGCGCTCTTGCTGCTGTTCCCTTGCCCGCACCCGCTGAA
TTTCGGCATTGATTCGCGCTCGTTGTTCTTCGAGCTTGGCCAGCCGATCCGCCGCCTTGTTGCTCCCCTT
AACCATCTTGACACCCCATTGTTAATGTGCTGTCTCGTAGGCTATCATGGAGGCACAGCGGCGGCAATCC
CGACCCTACTTTGTAGGGGAGGGCGCACTTACCGGTTTCTCTTCGAGAAACTGGCCTAACGGCCACCCTT
CGGGCGGTGCGCTCTCCGAGGGCCATTGCATGGAGCCGAAAAGCAAAAGCAACAGCGAGGCAGCATGGCG
ATTTATCACCTTACGGCGAAAACCGGCAGCAGGTCGGGCGGCCAATCGGCCAGGGCCAAGGCCGACTACA
TCCAGCGCGAAGGCAAGTATGCCCGCGACATGGATGAAGTCTTGCACGCCGAATCCGGGCACATGCCGGA
GTTCGTCGAGCGGCCCGCCGACTACTGGGATGCTGCCGACCTGTATGAACGCGCCAATGGGCGGCTGTTC
AAGGAGGTCGAATTTGCCCTGCCGGTCGAGCTGACCCTCGACCAGCAGAAGGCGCTGGCGTCCGAGTTCG
CCCAGCACCTGACCGGTGCCGAGCGCCTGCCGTATACGCTGGCCATCCATGCCGGTGGCGGCGAGAACCC
GCACTGCCACCTGATGATCTCCGAGCGGATCAATGACGGCATCGAGCGGCCCGCCGCTCAGTGGTTCAAG
CGGTACAACGGCAAGACCCCGGAGAAGGGCGGGGCACAGAAGACCGAAGCGCTCAAGCCCAAGGCATGGC
TTGAGCAGACCCGCGAGGCATGGGCCGACCATGCCAACCGGGCATTAGAGCGGGCTGGCCACGACGCCCG
CATTGACCACAGAACACTTGAGGCGCAGGGCATCGAGCGCCTGCCCGGTGTTCACCTGGGGCCGAACGTG
GTGGAGATGGAAGGCCGGGGCATCCGCACCGACCGGGCAGACGTGGCCCTGAACATCGACACCGCCAACG
CCCAGATCATCGACTTACAGGAATACCGGGAGGCAATAGACCATGAACGCAATCGACAGAGTGAAGAAAT
CCAGAGGCATCAACGAGTTAGCGGAGCAGATCGAACCGCTGGCCCAGAGCATGGCGACACTGGCCGACGA
AGCCCGGCAGGTCATGAGCCAGACCCAGCAGGCCAGCGAGGCGCAGGCGGCGGAGTGGCTGAAAGCCCAG
CGCCAGACAGGGGCGGCATGGGTGGAGCTGGCCAAAGAGTTGCGGGAGGTAGCCGCCGAGGTGAGCAGCG
CCGCGCAGAGCGCCCGGAGCGCGTCGCGGGGGTGGCACTGGAAGCTATGGCTAACCGTGATGCTGGCTTC
CATGATGCCTACGGTGGTGCTGCTGATCGCATCGTTGCTCTTGCTCGACCTGACGCCACTGACAACCGAG
GACGGCTCGATCTGGCTGCGCTTGGTGGCCCGATGAAGAACGACAGGACTTTGCAGGCCATAGGCCGACA
GCTCAAGGCCATGGGCTGTGAGCGCTTCGATATCGGCGTCAGGGACGCCACCACCGGCCAGATGATGAAC
CGGGAATGGTCAGCCGCCGAAGTGCTCCAGAACACGCCATGGCTCAAGCGGATGAATGCCCAGGGCAATG
ACGTGTATATCAGGCCCGCCGAGCAGGAGCGGCATGGTCTGGTGCTGGTGGACGACCTCAGCGAGTTTGA
CCTGGATGACATGAAAGCCGAGGGCCGGGAGCCTGCCCTGGTAGTGGAAACCAGCCCGAAGAACTATCAG
GCATGGGTCAAGGTGGCCGACGCCGCAGGCGGTGAACTTCGGGGGCAGATTGCCCGGACGCTGGCCAGCG
AGTACGACGCCGACCCGGCCAGCGCCGACAGCCGCCACTATGGCCGCTTGGCGGGCTTCACCAACCGCAA
GGACAAGCACACCACCCGCGCCGGTTATCAGCCGTGGGTGCTGCTGCGTGAATCCAAGGGCAAGACCGCC
ACCGCTGGCCCGGCGCTGGTGCAGCAGGCTGGCCAGCAGATCGAGCAGGCCCAGCGGCAGCAGGAGAAGG
CCCGCAGGCTGGCCAGCCTCGAACTGCCCGAGCGGCAGCTTAGCCGCCACCGGCGCACGGCGCTGGACGA
GTACCGCAGCGAGATGGCCGGGCTGGTCAAGCGCTTCGGTGATGACCTCAGCAAGTGCGACTTTATCGCC
GCGCAGAAGCTGGCCAGCCGGGGCCGCAGTGCCGAGGAAATCGGCAAGGCCATGGCCGAGGCCAGCCCAG
CGCTGGCAGAGCGCAAGCCCGGCCACGAAGCGGATTACATCGAGCGCACCGTCAGCAAGGTCATGGGTCT
GCCCAGCGTCCAGCTTGCGCGGGCCGAGCTGGCACGGGCACCGGCACCCCGCCAGCGAGGCATGGACAGG
GGCGGGCCAGATTTCAGCATGTAGTGCTTGCGTTGGTACTCACGCCTGTTATACTATGAGTACTCACGCA
CAGAAGGGGGTTTTATGGAATACGAAAAAAGCGCTTCAGGGTCGGTCTACCTGATCAAAAGTGACAAGGG
CTATTGGTTGCCCGGTGGCTTTGGTTATACGTCAAACAAGGCCGAGGCTGGCCGCTTTTCAGTCGCTGAT
ATGGCCAGCCTTAACCTTGACGGCTGCACCTTGTCCTTGTTCCGCGAAGACAAGCCTTTCGGCCCCGGCA
AGTTTCTCGGTGACTGATATGAAAGACCAAAAGGACAAGCAGACCGGCGACCTGCTGGCCAGCCCTGACG
CTGTACGCCAAGCGCGATATGCCGAGCGCATGAAGGCCAAAGGGATGCGTCAGCGCAAGTTCTGGCTGAC
CGACGACGAATACGAGGCGCTGCGCGAGTGCCTGGAAGAACTCAGAGCGGCGCAGGGCGGGGGTAGTGAC
CCCGCCAGCGCCTAACCACCAACTGCCTGCAAAGGAGGCAATCAATGGCTACCCATAAGCCTATCAATAT
TCTGGAGGCGTTCGCAGCAGCGCCGCCACCGCTGGACTACGTTTTGCCCAACATGGTGGCCGGTACGGTC
GGGGCGCTGGTGTCGCCCGGTGGTGCCGGTAAATCCATGCTGGCCCTGCAACTGGCCGCACAGATTGCAG
GCGGGCCGGATCTGCTGGAGGTGGGCGAACTGCCCACCGGCCCGGTGATCTACCTGCCCGCCGAAGACCC
GCCCACCGCCATTCATCACCGCCTGCACGCCCTTGGGGCGCACCTCAGCGCCGAGGAACGGCAAGCCGTG
GCTGACGGCCTGCTGATCCAGCCGCTGATCGGCAGCCTGCCCAACATCATGGCCCCGGAGTGGTTCGACG
GCCTCAAGCGCGCCGCCGAGGGCCGCCGCCTGATGGTGCTGGACACGCTGCGCCGGTTCCACATCGAGGA
AGAAAACGCCAGCGGCCCCATGGCCCAGGTCATCGGTCGCATGGAGGCCATCGCCGCCGATACCGGGTGC
TCTATCGTGTTCCTGCACCATGCCAGCAAGGGCGCGGCCATGATGGGCGCAGGCGACCAGCAGCAGGCCA
GCCGGGGCAGCTCGGTACTGGTCGATAACATCCGCTGGCAGTCCTACCTGTCGAGCATGACCAGCGCCGA
GGCCGAGGAATGGGGTGTGGACGACGACCAGCGCCGGTTCTTCGTCCGCTTCGGTGTGAGCAAGGCCAAC
TATGGCGCACCGTTCGCTGATCGGTGGTTCAGGCGGCATGACGGCGGGGTGCTCAAGCCCGCCGTGCTGG
AGAGGCAGCGCAAGAGCAAGGGGGTGCCCCGTGGTGAAGCCTAAGAACAAGCACAGCCTCAGCCACGTCC
GGCACGACCCGGCGCACTGTCTGGCCCCCGGCCTGTTCCGTGCCCTCAAGCGGGGCGAGCGCAAGCGCAG
CAAGCTGGACGTGACGTATGACTACGGCGACGGCAAGCGGATCGAGTTCAGCGGCCCGGAGCCGCTGGGC
GCTGATGATCTGCGCATCCTGCAAGGGCTGGTGGCCATGGCTGGGCCTAATGGCCTAGTGCTTGGCCCGG
AACCCAAGACCGAAGGCGGACGGCAGCTCCGGCTGTTCCTGGAACCCAAGTGGGAGGCCGTCACCGCTGA
TGCCATGGTGGTCAAAGGTAGCTATCGGGCGCTGGCAAAGGAAATCGGGGCAGAGGTCGATAGTGGTGGG
GCGCTCAAGCACATACAGGACTGCATCGAGCGCCTTTGGAAGGTATCCATCATCGCCCAGAATGGCCGCA
AGCGGCAGGGGTTTCGGCTGCTGTCGGAGTACGCCAGCGACGAGGCGGACGGGCGCCTGTACGTGGCCCT
GAACCCCTTGATCGCGCAGGCCGTCATGGGTGGCGGCCAGCATGTGCGCATCAGCATGGACGAGGTGCGG
GCGCTGGACAGCGAAACCGCCCGCCTGCTGCACCAGCGGCTGTGTGGCTGGATCGACCCCGGCAAAACCG
GCAAGGCTTCCATAGATACCTTGTGCGGCTATGTCTGGCCGTCAGAGGCCAGTGGTTCGACCATGCGCAA
GCGCCGCCAGCGGGTGCGCGAGGCGTTGCCGGAGCTGGTCGCGCTGGGCTGGACGGTAACCGAGTTCGCG
GCGGGCAAGTACGACATCACCCGGCCCAAGGCGGCAGGCTGACCCCCCCCACTCTATTGTAAACAAGACA
TTTTTATCTTTTATATTCAATGGCTTATTTTCCTGCTAATTGGTAATACCATGAAAAATACCATGCTCAG
AAAAGGCTTAACAATATTTTGAAAAATTGCCTACTGAGCGCTGCCGCACAGCTCCATAGGCCGCTTTCCT
GGCTTTGCTTCCAGATGTATGCTCTTCTGCTCCTGCATGAATTCGCGGCCGCTTCTAGAGACTAAAGACA
AGTGAGATAGCAGTGGCAATCTGGCTTTGCAATCAATGTTTCCACTAAAGCGTTTAGCGTTACTGCGGCT
AGAAGTCCTCCACCGAGGCTCCCCTGAATGGTGATATGGGGAATGGGACTGGTCATCAGTCGTCGTTTTG
CCCCCGGAGCATGACTAAAACCGATCGGCATTCCGATCACAAGAGCCGGCTGAATATGTTGTTGCTCTAT
CAGCTTACAGGCAGTGAGTAAAACAGAAGGGGCATAGCCGATCGCCAGCACACATCCTTGGGGAATCTGT
TGTAACCGCTGTTGCCAATGGTCATGGTGCCAAAAAGCTTGCTCGGCTTCCCTAAGCCCTGTGATGTGAG
GGTCGTCAATCAGCGTTTTAACCGTACATCCTAAATGAGCTAACCGAGTTTGATCAAGAGCCGCAGCCAC
AACCGGAACATCGGTGACGACTGGACACCCTGCTTTCAGTGCATCTCGTGCCGAGGCGATCGCTCCCTGA
CTCAATCGAACGGCGTTTACCAAGCTAACATCACCACAGGCCAGCACTAATTGATGTAGTAAGTGAATGG
TAATTTCAGAGTAAGCCGATAAATCCGGTAGCAGGTGTTTGAGGGATTCCTGAAAGGCTTCTGGATGAGT
TGTTGTCTCCGCATCTAGGTTCGTCCACAACTGATCGAGTTTTCCTAACCCCTCCTGGACATCCACATCA
AGCTGTTTCAGTTGGGCCAGAGCTTCCGCTTGGGTAATCTGGCAACTCTGGTCGCGTCCCAGTAATCCTT
CTAAAGCAGATGCGGTTTGGCGGAGTCGAGTAATCTGCTGAATCACAGCCTGATATTGCTGTTGCAACTG
CACCATTAGGGTGGGATCAAGGCTCTCTTCAGAATGGCTATCCAGCAGTTGCCGAATATGAGACAACTGA
AAGCCCTGCTGTTTGAGGGCAATGACTCGTTGGAGCCGTTGTACGTCCTGCTGAGTATAAAGGCGGTAGT
TGCCCTCTGAGCGTTGAACGGGGGGAAGCAATCCCAGGGTGTGGTAATGGCGCACCATGCGAGGCGTAAC
GCCACCTCCCACTGCATCTGTGAGTTCTTTAATCGTTAAGTGATTAGTCTTCATCCCTTTAGTTTACTCA
AAACCTTGACATTGACACTAATGTTAAGGTTTAGGCTGAGAAGGTAAAAATCCAAGTTAAAAAGCATGGC
TAGCCAGCTGTGGAACTGGATCCTGCCGCTGCTGATCAGCAGCCTGCTGATCAGCTTCGTGGCGTTCTAT
GGCTTCTTCGTGAAACCGAAACGCAACGGCCTGCGCCATGATCGCAAAACCGTGAGCACCGTGACCAGCG
ATGTGGGCAGCGTGAACATCACCGGCGATACCGTGGCGGATGTGATCGTGGTGGGCGCGGGCGTGGCGGG
CAGCGCGCTGGCGTATACCCTGGGCAAAGATAAACGCCGCGTGCATGTGATCGAACGCGATCTGAGCGAA
CCGGATCGCATCGTGGGCGAACTGCTGCAGCCGGGCGGCTATCTGAAACTGCTGGAACTGGGCATCGAAG
ATTGCGTGGAAGAAATCGATGCGCAGCGCGTGTATGGCTATGCGCTGTTCAAAAACGGCAAACGCATCCG
CCTGGCGTATCCGCTGGAAAAATTCCATGAAGATGTGAGCGGCCGCAGCTTCCATAACGGCCGCTTCATC
CAGCGCATGCGCGAAAAAGCGGCGAGCCTGCCGAACGTGCAGCTGGAACAGGGCACCGTGCTGAGCCTGC
TGGAAGAAAACGGCACCATCAAAGGCGTGCGCTATAAAAACAAAGCGGGCGAAGAACAGACCGCGTTCGC
GGCGCTGACCATCGTGTGCGATGGCTGCTTCAGCAACCTGCGCCGCAGCCTGTGCAACCCGCAGGTGGAA
GTGCCGAGCTGCTTCGTGGGCCTGGTGCTGGAAAACTGCAACCTGCCGTATGCGAACCATGGCCATGTGG
TGCTGGCGGATCCGAGCCCGATCCTGATGTATCCGATCAGCAGCACCGAAGTGCGCTGCCTGGTGGATGT
GCCGGGCCAGAAAGTGCCGAGCATCGCGAACGGCGAAATGAAAAACTATCTGAAAACCGTGGTGGCGCCG
CAGATGCCGCATGAAGTGTATGATAGCTTCATCGCGGCGGTGGATAAAGGCAACATCAAAAGCATGCCGA
ACCGCAGCATGCCGGCGAGCCCGTATCCGACCCCGGGCGCGCTGCTGATGGGCGATGCGTTCAACATGCG
CCATCCGCTGACCGGCGGCGGCATGACCGTGGCGCTGGCGGATATCGTGGTGCTGCGCAACCTGCTGCGC
CCGCTGCGCGATCTGAGCGATGGCGCGAGCCTGTGCAAATATCTGGAGAGCTTCTATACCCTGCGCAAAC
CGGTGGCGGCGACCATCAACACCCTGGCGAACGCGCTGTATCAGGTGTTCTGCAGCAGCGAAAACGAAGC
GCGCAACGAAATGCGCGAAGCGTGCTTCGATTATCTGGGCCTGGGCGGCATGTGCACCAGCGGCCCGGTG
AGCCTGCTGAGCGGCCTGAACCCGCGCCCGCTGACCCTGGTGTGCCATTTCTTCGCGGTGGCGGTGTATG
GCGTGATCCGCCTGCTGATCCCGTTCCCGAGCCCGAAACGCATCTGGCTGGGCGCGAAACTGATCAGCGG
CGCGAGCGGCATCATCTTCCCGATCATCAAAGCGGAAGGCGTGCGCCAGATGTTCTTCCCGGCGACCGTG
CCGGCGTATTATTATAAAGCGCCGACCGTGGGCGAAACCAAATGCAGCTAAACGCGTAAAAGAGGAGAAA
TACTAGATGTGGAAACTGAAAATCGCGGAAGGCGGCAGCCCGTGGCTGCGCACCACCAACAACCATGTGG
GCCGCCAGTTCTGGGAGTTCGATCCGAACCTGGGCACCCCGGAAGATCTGGCGGCGGTGGAAGAAGCGCG
CAAGAGCTTCAGCGATAACCGCTTCGTGCAGAAACATAGCGCGGATCTGCTGATGCGCCTGCAGTTCAGC
CGCGAAAACCTGATCAGCCCGGTGCTGCCGCAGGTGAAAATCGAAGATACCGATGATGTGACCGAAGAAA
TGGTGGAAACCACCCTGAAACGCGGCCTGGATTTCTATAGCACCATCCAGGCGCATGATGGCCATTGGCC
GGGCGATTATGGCGGCCCGATGTTCCTGCTGCCGGGCCTGATCATCACCCTGAGCATCACCGGCGCGCTG
AACACCGTGCTGAGCGAACAGCATAAACAGGAAATGCGCCGCTATCTGTATAACCATCAGAACGAAGATG
GCGGCTGGGGCCTGCATATCGAAGGCCCGAGCACCATGTTCGGCAGCGTGCTGAACTATGTGACCCTGCG
CCTGCTGGGCGAAGGCCCGAACGATGGCGATGGCGATATGGAAAAAGGCCGCGATTGGATCCTGAACCAT
GGCGGCGCGACCAACATCACCAGCTGGGGCAAAATGTGGCTGAGCGTGCTGGGCGCGTTCGAATGGAGCG
GCAACAACCCGCTGCCGCCGGAAATCTGGCTGCTGCCGTATTTCCTGCCGATCCATCCGGGCCGCATGTG
GTGCCATTGCCGCATGGTGTATCTGCCGATGAGCTATCTGTATGGCAAACGCTTCGTGGGCCCGATCACC
AGCACCGTGCTGAGCCTGCGCAAAGAACTGTTCACCGTGCCGTATCATGAAGTGAACTGGAACGAAGCGC
GCAACCTGTGCGCGAAAGAAGATCTGTATTATCCGCATCCGCTGGTGCAGGATATCCTGTGGGCGAGCCT
GCATAAAATCGTGGAACCGGTGCTGATGCGCTGGCCGGGCGCGAACCTGCGCGAAAAAGCGATCCGCACC
GCGATCGAACATATCCATTATGAAGATGAAAACACCCGCTATATCTGCATCGGCCCGGTGAACAAAGTGC
TGAACATGCTGTGCTGCTGGGTGGAAGATCCGAACAGCGAAGCGTTCAAACTGCATCTGCCGCGCATCCA
TGATTTCCTGTGGCTGGCGGAAGATGGCATGAAAATGCAGGGCTATAACGGCAGCCAGCTGTGGGATACC
GGCTTCGCGATCCAGGCGATCCTGGCGACCAACCTGGTGGAAGAATATGGCCCGGTGCTGGAAAAAGCGC
ATAGCTTCGTGAAAAACAGCCAGGTGCTGGAAGATTGCCCGGGCGATCTGAACTATTGGTATCGCCATAT
CAGCAAAGGCGCGTGGCCGTTCAGCACCGCGGATCATGGCTGGCCGATCAGCGATTGCACCGCGGAAGGC
CTGAAAGCGGCGCTGCTGCTGAGCAAAGTGCCGAAAGCGATCGTGGGCGAACCGATCGATGCGAAACGCC
TGTATGAAGCGGTGAACGTGATCATCAGCCTGCAGAACGCGGATGGCGGCCTGGCGACCTATGAACTGAC
CCGCAGCTATCCGTGGCTGGAACTGATCAACCCGGCGGAAACCTTCGGCGATATCGTGATCGATTATCCG
TATGTGGAATGCACCAGCGCGGCGATCCAGGCGCTGATCAGCTTCCGCAAACTGTATCCGGGCCATCGCA
AAAAAGAAGTGGATGAATGCATCGAAAAAGCGGTGAAATTCATCGAAAGCATCCAGGCGGCGGATGGCAG
CTGGTATGGCAGCTGGGCGGTGTGCTTCACCTATGGCACCTGGTTCGGCGTGAAAGGCCTGGTGGCGGTG
GGCAAAACCCTGAAAAACAGCCCGCATGTGGCGAAAGCGTGCGAGTTCCTGCTGAGCAAACAGCAGCCGA
GCGGCGGCTGGGGCGAAAGCTATCTGAGCTGCCAGGATAAAGTGTATAGCAACCTGGATGGCAACCGCAG
CCATGTGGTGAACACCGCGTGGGCGATGCTGGCGCTGATCGGCGCGGGCCAGGCGGAAGTGGATCGCAAA
CCGCTGCATCGCGCGGCGCGCTATCTGATCAACGCGCAGATGGAAAACGGCGATTTCCCGCAGCAGGAAA
TCATGGGCGTGTTCAACCGCAACTGCATGATCACCTATGCGGCGTATCGCAACATCTTCCCGATCTGGGC
GCTGGGCGAATATCGCTGCCAGGTGCTGCTGCAGCAGGGCGAATAAAAGCTTGCGGCCGCACTCGAGCAC
CACCACCACCACCACTGAGATCCGGCTGCTAACAAAGCCCGAAAGGAAGCTGAGTTGGCTGCTGCCACCG
CTGAGCAATAACTAGCATAACCCCTTGGGGCCTCTAAACGGGTCTTGAGGGGTTTTTTGCTGAAAGGAGG
AACTATATCCGGATTGGCGACTAGTAGCGGCCGCTGCAGTCGACTCTAGAGCTTGAGTTAAGCTGCGCCG
CGAAGCGGCGTCGGCTTGAACGAATTGTTAGACATTATTTGCCGACTACCTTGGTGATCTCGCCTTTCAC
GTAGTGGACAAATTCTTCCAACTGATCTGCGCGCGAGGCCAAGCGATCTTCTTCTTGTCCAAGATAAGCC
TGTCTAGCTTCAAGTATGACGGGCTGATACTGGGCCGGCAGGCGCTCCATTGCCCAGTCGGCAGCGACAT
CCTTCGGCGCGATTTTGCCGGTTACTGCGCTGTACCAAATGCGGGACAACGTAAGCACTACATTTCGCTC
ATCGCCAGCCCAGTCGGGCGGCGAGTTCCATAGCGTTAAGGTTTCATTTAGCGCCTCAAATAGATCCTGT
TCAGGAACCGGATCAAAGAGTTCCTCCGCCGCTGGACCTACCAAGGCAACGCTATGTTCTCTTGCTTTTG
TCAGCAAGATAGCCAGATCAATGTCGATCGTGGCTGGCTCGAAGATACCTGCAAGAATGTCATTGCGCTG
CCATTCTCCAAATTGCAGTTCGCGCTTAGCTGGATAACGCCACGGAATGATGTCGTCGTGCATAACAATG
GTGACTTCTACAGCGCGGAGAATCTCGCTCTCTCCAGGGGAAGCCGAAGTTTCCAAAAGGTCGTTGATCA
AAGCTCGCCGCGTTGTTTCATCAAGCCTTACGGTCACCGTAACCAGCAAATCAATATCACTGTGTGGCTT
CAGGCCGCCATCCACTGCGGAGCCGTACAAATGTACGGCCAGCAACGTCGGTTCGAGATGGCGCTCGATG
ACGCCAACTACCTCTGATAGTTGAGTCGATACTTCGGCGATCACCGCTTCCCTCATGATGTTTAACTTTG
TTTTAGGGCGACTGCCCTGCTGCGTAACATCGTTGCTGCTCCATAACATCAAACATCGACCCACGGCGTA
ACGCGCTTGCTGCTTGGATGCCCGAGGCATAGACTGTACCCCAAAAAAACAGTCATAACAAGCCATGAAA
ACCGCCACTGCGCCGTTACCACCGCTGCGTTCGGTCAAGGTTCTGGACCAGTTGCGTGAGCGCATACGCT
ACTTGCATTACAGCTTACGAACCGAACAGGCTTATGTCCACTGGGTTCGTGCCTTCATCCGTTTCCACAG
TGTGCGTCACCCGGCAACCTTGGGCAGCAGCGAAGTCGAGGCATTTCTGTCCTGGCTGGCGAACGAGCGC
AAGGTTTCGGTCTCCACGCATCGTCAGGCATTGGCGGCCTTGCTGTTCTT
Features (pLannotate 1.2.2; 22 found; start..end, strand, type, name):
    428..1243    -  CDS            KanR: aminoglycoside phosphotransferase; aph(3')-Ia; confers resistance to kanamycin in bacteria or G418 (Geneticin®) in eukaryotes
   1428..1706    +  CDS            TRA2_ECOLX (fragment): Protein predicted: Swiss-Prot protein existence level 4. Required for transposition of transposon Tn903. From Escherichia coli.
   2101..2495    -  rep_origin     RSF1010 oriV: replication origin of the broad-host-range plasmid RSF1010; requires the RSF1010 RepA/B/C proteins for replication (Scholz et al., 1989)
   2525..2806    -  CDS            mobC: MOBC_ECOLX - Protein predicted: Swiss-Prot protein existence level 4. This protein is essential to promote the specific transfer of the plasmid in the presence of conjugative plasmids. From Escherichia coli.
   2837..2924    +  oriT           RSF1010 oriT: origin of transfer of the broad-host-range plasmid RSF1010 (Scholz et al., 1989)
   3753..4163    +  CDS            mobB: MOBB2_ECOLX - Protein predicted: Swiss-Prot protein existence level 4. This protein is essential to promote the specific transfer of the plasmid in the presence of conjugative plasmids. From Escherichia coli.
   4163..5134    +  CDS            RSF1010 RepB: replication protein B of the broad-host-range plasmid RSF1010 (Scholz et al., 1989); repB
   5577..5651    +  ncRNA          Plasmid R1162: Accession: RF00043 - R1162-like plasmid antisense RNA
   5645..6484    +  CDS            RSF1010 RepA: replication protein A of the broad-host-range plasmid RSF1010 (Scholz et al., 1989); repA
   6471..7322    +  CDS            RSF1010 RepC (fragment): replication protein C of the broad-host-range plasmid RSF1010 (Scholz et al., 1989); repC
   7529..7550    +  misc_feature   BioBrick prefix: BioBrick prefix for parts that do not start with "ATG"
   8746..10338   +  CDS            SQE1: ERG14_ARATH - Also known as DRY2, XF1. Experimental evidence at protein level: Swiss-Prot protein existence level 1. Catalyzes the stereospecific oxidation of squalene to (S)- 2,3-epoxysqualene, and is considered to be a rate-limiting enzyme in steroid biosynthesis. Can produce not only oxidosqualene, but also 2,3:22,23-dioxidosqualene. Main squalene epoxidase in the root. Sqe1 mutants may show defects in membrane lipid rafts, impairing the correct localization of RHD2 NADPH oxidase and the proper polarized production of ROS. From Arabidopsis thaliana (Mouse-ear cress).
  10367..12643   +  CDS            CAS1: CAS1_ARATH - Also known as CYC. Experimental evidence at protein level: Swiss-Prot protein existence level 1. Converts oxidosqualene to cycloartenol and 1% parkeol. Involved in plastid biogenesis. Essential for the male gametophyte function. From Arabidopsis thaliana (Mouse-ear cress).
  12668..12685   +  CDS            9xHis (fragment): 9xHis affinity tag
  12695..12744   +  CDS            SET1 (fragment): solubility-enhancement tag derived from T7 phage gene 10B
  12752..12799   +  terminator     T7 terminator: transcription terminator for bacteriophage T7 RNA polymerase
  12830..12849   +  misc_feature   BioBrick suffix: universal suffix for all parts
  12915..13706   -  CDS            SmR: aminoglycoside adenylyltransferase (Murphy, 1985); aadA; confers resistance to spectinomycin and streptomycin
  13713..13769   -  CDS            GmR (fragment): gentamycin acetyltransferase; aacC1; confers resistance to gentamycin
  13945..13968   -  promoter       Pc promoter (fragment): intI1 (promoter lies within the coding sequence); class 1 integron promoter
  13948..1       -  CDS            YPR2_ECOLX (fragment) (across the origin): Protein predicted: Swiss-Prot protein existence level 4. From Escherichia coli.
  14108..287     -  CDS            TRA2_ECOLX (fragment) (across the origin): Protein predicted: Swiss-Prot protein existence level 4. Required for transposition of transposon Tn903. From Escherichia coli.
