[The description below was written by a language model from this plasmid's Addgene catalogue record and pLannotate feature annotations shown in this document.]
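Description:
pVZ_PcoaT_SQE1_CAS1 is a low-copy, broad-host-range bacterial expression plasmid of about 14.1 kb, built on pVZ-spec, a modified version of the RSF1010-derived vector pVZ321. It carries the RSF1010 oriV together with the repA, repB and repC replication genes that this origin requires, which allows it to be maintained both in E. coli, where it is propagated, and in the cyanobacterium Synechocystis sp. PCC 6803, the intended expression host. The RSF1010 oriT and the mobB and mobC mobilisation genes make it transferable by conjugation when a helper conjugative plasmid is present. Selection uses kanamycin (aph(3')-Ia, flanked by Tn903 remnants) and spectinomycin/streptomycin (aadA, with integron-derived fragments alongside it).

The payload lies between BioBrick prefix and suffix sequences and was assembled by Gibson cloning. It consists of two codon-optimised Arabidopsis thaliana genes in the same orientation: SQE1, the squalene epoxidase that oxidises squalene to 2,3-oxidosqualene (with its second residue changed from Glu to Ala), followed closely by CAS1, the cycloartenol synthase that cyclises oxidosqualene to cycloartenol. Short His-tag-like and T7 gene 10-derived fragments and a T7 terminator follow CAS1. Expression is driven by the cobalt-inducible Synechocystis promoter PcoaT, and the depositor notes that the regulator gene coaR is also included. Neither was annotated automatically, but the unannotated stretch upstream of SQE1 is a plausible location for them. The NGS and depositor sequences differ by only a few nucleotides and give essentially identical annotations. The plasmid is used to produce the cyclic plant triterpene cycloartenol in a photosynthetic bacterial host.
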