Addgene plasmid #103856: pVZ_PcoaT_SQE1_CAS1
Purpose: Heterologous, cobalt-inducible expression of SQE1 and CAS1 from A. thaliana in Synechocystis sp. PCC6803
Depositing lab: Ilka Axmann. Depositing organization: Heinrich-Heine-Universitaet Duesseldorf. Publication: The photosynthetic bacteria Rhodobacter capsulatus and Synechocystis sp. PCC 6803 as new hosts for cyclic plant triterpene biosynthesis. Loeschcke A, Dienst D, Wewer V, Hage-Hulsmann J, Dietsch M, Kranz-Finger S, Huren V, Metzger S, Urlacher VB, Gigolashvili T, Kopriva S, Axmann IM, Drepper T, Jaeger KE. PLoS One. 2017 Dec 27;12(12):e0189816. doi: 10.1371/journal.pone.0189816. eCollection 2017. PubMed 29281679.
Backbone
  Vector backbone: pVZ-spec
  Backbone manufacturer: Sergey V. Shestakov and Anne Karradt and Wolfgang Lockau
  Modifications to backbone: pVZ-spec is a modified version of pVZ321 (Sergey V. Shestakov) made by Anne Karradt in the lab of Wolfgang Lockau.
  Vector type: Bacterial Expression, Synthetic Biology
Growth in bacteria
  Bacterial resistance: Kanamycin and Spectinomycin, 50 & 50 μg/mL
  Growth temperature: 37°C
  Growth strain: DH5alpha
  Copy number: Low Copy
Gene/Insert
  Gene/Insert name: cycloartenol synthase 1 (alt names: CAS1; At2g07050)
  Species: A. thaliana (mustard weed)
  Mutation: inserted genes are codon optimized. 2nd amino acid of SQE1 changed from Glu to Ala
  Entrez Gene: CAS1 (a.k.a. AT2G07050, CYCLOARTENOL SYNTHASE 1, T4E14.16, T4E14_16, cycloartenol synthase 1)
  Promoter: PcoaT (from Synechocystis sp. PCC 6803)
  Cloning method: Gibson Cloning
  Sequencing primers: 5′ unknown
Terms and licenses: Academic/Nonprofit Terms; Industry Terms: Not Available to Industry
Depositor comments: second gene: squalene epoxidase (SQE1) third gene: coaR repressor protein from Synechoccystis sp. PCC6803 growth temperature (37C) referes to E. coli ; in Synechoccystis sp. PCC6803: 30 C
How to cite: pVZ_PcoaT_SQE1_CAS1 was a gift from Ilka Axmann (Addgene plasmid # 103856 ; http://n2t.net/addgene:103856 ; RRID:Addgene_103856)
